Addgene plasmid #39657: KHBD00571
Depositing lab: Bart Deplancke. Depositing organization: Swiss Federal Institute of Technology (EPFL). Publication: Automated protein-DNA interaction screening of Drosophila regulatory elements. Korneel Hens, Jean-Daniel Feuz, Alina Isakova, Antonina Lagovitina, Andreas Massouras, Julien Bryois, Patrick Callaerts, Susan E. Celniker, Bart Deplancke. Nat Methods. 2011 Oct 30;8(12):1065-70. 10.1038/nmeth.1763 PubMed 22037703.
Backbone
  Vector backbone: pDONR221
  Backbone manufacturer: Invitrogen
  Backbone size w/o insert (bp): 2536
  Vector type: Gateway DONR vector
Growth in bacteria
  Bacterial resistance: Kanamycin, 50 μg/mL
  Growth temperature: 37°C
  Growth strain: DH5alpha
  Copy number: High Copy
Gene/Insert
  Gene/Insert name: CG11984 (alt name: FBgn0037655)
  Species: D. melanogaster (fly)
  Insert size (bp): 1797
  Entrez Gene: CG11984 (a.k.a. Dmel_CG11984, Dmel\CG11984)
  Promoter: none
  Cloning method: Gateway Cloning
  Sequencing primers: 5′ M13-F20; 3′ M13R
Terms and licenses: Academic/Nonprofit Terms; Industry Terms: Not Available to Industry
Depositor comments: Please note that the ORFs in this collection were cloned open-ended (without a stop codon).
How to cite: KHBD00571 was a gift from Bart Deplancke (Addgene plasmid # 39657 ; http://n2t.net/addgene:39657 ; RRID:Addgene_39657)
