[The description below was written by a language model from this plasmid's Addgene catalogue record.]
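Description:
KHBD00571 is a Gateway entry clone built in the pDONR221 backbone (Invitrogen), carrying the open reading frame of the Drosophila melanogaster gene CG11984 (FBgn0037655). The insert is recorded as 1797 bp in a backbone of 2536 bp, and it was introduced by Gateway recombination. In a pDONR221-derived clone, this normally means the ORF replaces the donor vector's counter-selectable cassette and ends up flanked by attL recombination sites. The plasmid is maintained in E. coli as a high-copy construct under kanamycin selection. M13 forward and reverse primer sites on either side of the insert are listed for sequence verification. No feature table accompanies the record, so the exact positions of these elements cannot be confirmed here.

The record lists no promoter, which fits the role of an entry clone: it is not an expression vector but a shuttle source from which the ORF can be moved by LR recombination into destination vectors that supply the promoter, tags and host-specific elements. The depositor notes that ORFs in this collection were cloned open-ended, without a stop codon, so the coding sequence can be read through into a C-terminal fusion partner provided by the destination vector. N-terminal fusions remain possible, provided the destination vector supplies a downstream stop. The clone belongs to a collection associated with a study on automated protein–DNA interaction screening of Drosophila regulatory elements, suggesting its intended use is to generate fusion constructs for such interaction assays. The record does not state which destination vectors or assay formats were used with this particular clone.
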