>Addgene plasmid #39657 | KHBD00571 | depositor partial sequence | sequence record 50097 | KHBD00571 sequence 1797 bps
ATGAGTCGACATGAAGGTGTCAGCTGCGATTCATGTCTCAAGAGCAACTTCAACGGACGGCGCTACAAGT
GCTTGATCTGCTATGACTACGATCTGTGTGCCGATTGCTACGAGGATGGCGTCACCTCCACGCGCCATTT
GGTCGAGCATCCCATGCAGTGCATCCTCACCCGCTCCGATATCGAGCTGTACTTTGGCGGCGAGATGCTA
GCCTCCGACCAGCCGCAGAGCTTCACCTGTCCCTACTGCAAGAAGATGGGCTTCAGCGACGCCACCCTGC
TGGAGCATGTCTCCGCCGAGCACACGGAGACCAGTCTAGAGGTGGTCTGCCCCGTATGTGCCGGTCTGCC
GGGCGGCGAGCCGAATCTAGTCACAGATGACTTTGCCGGTCACCTCACCCTGGAGCATCGCCAGGGACCG
CGCGAGCTGATTTCCTTTCTGGATGAACCCTCGGCCATCCGTCATGGCGGTGGAGTGCGTCGCATCCCAG
GACGCACCCTCGGTGGACCACGGACGCGTCGGTCCAACATGCACTTCAGTTCGTCTAGCGGTCTATCAGC
CTTGTCGCCTTCGGGACGGGAATCGGTGGATCCCATTGCGGAACTGTTATCGCAGCTTTCCGGCGTGCGG
AGGGGCGGACCGCCCACATCTCAGCTGCAGCAGCTACAGATGCAGATGCAGTTGGATCGCCAGCAGGTGA
CGGCATCGCGCCAAATCGATCGGCTGCCAAGGCGTGCGCATCCCATAGTCTCAACATCGAACTCGAATGC
CGCCATGGCCGAGGTGATCAGCGGCGGAGCGGGCGGCAGTGGAGGCAGTGGCGCAGTTGGAAGCGGCAGT
GGAGGCGGCAGCGGGGCAACTGCTCCGCCCAACCTGCGCACCACTGAGTGGCCGGTGACAGCCAGCTTCT
CGACATCGGCCAGCAATCATTCGCAAACTCAGTCGAGTCTGGCCGCCAACAGCCTCAATGCCAGAGAAGC
GATCGGAACGAGCAGCAGTGCAGGCAGCAATGTCCTGGGCATCAGCGTGGGCGTCGGCGGAACGGCCAAC
GGCAACGGTGGAGCAGGTTCATCCGGTGTGGCAACTGGAGCCGGAGGAGCTGGACAGGGAGGAGGCCAGG
GTGGTGCGGCAGCTGGCGAGTCATTCTTGTTGGCCCAATTCATGCAGCCCACCTTTACCGAGGCCGAGTG
GGCGGTCGTGGAGAGTATGCGAGCAGATCGCTCCATGTTTGTGCAGTCGCTGATGCTATCGATGCTCTGC
ACTGAGGCACTGGATTTGAATGCCTCCGACGAGAGCCTGGCCAAGAGTGATAATGTAAATAAGGGGCAAC
AGCAGCAGCAAGAGGATGCCGAGGCCGAGGCGCAAGCGGAAACGCTGTTGAACAACAATGCAGATGTGGA
GCAGCAGCAGCAGCAGCAACAGCTACAGCCGGCGATGGTGCGACAGGTGAATCAAATGCAACAAACCTCG
CCAGAGGACTTTGTGTGCGACGAGTATCGCTATAAAAACAAAAAGGCCAACACAACACAAACGAGCGGTA
CTGGCGGATTGGGGGGAGCTGGAGCAACTGCAGCCCCTGGTGGTGGTGCTAGTGGAGCTGGCACTAAGCC
AACAGCTGATAGAGGCATCGAGAGGCGCAGCGGACGTCCGCCGCCAGGAGAGATGGCCACGGGCTCGCAG
CAGCCACAACAGCAGCAGCAGTCCACGGCTAATCCGGCAGCGTCTCAGCAAAAATACAAACAGAACGCTA
GTGCAGCGACGGCGGCGGGAAACACAAATCAAATTCCCGACACTAGG
