>Addgene plasmid #39657 | KHBD00571 | addgene partial sequence | sequence record 53416 | M13-F20 5'-TGTAAAACGACGGCCAGT-3'
GATTTTATTTTGACTGATAGTGACCTGTTCGTTGCAACAAATTGATGAGCAATGCTTTTTTATAATGCCA
ACTTTGTACAAAAAAGTTGGCACCATGAGTCGACATGAAGGTGTCAGCTGCGATTCATGTCTCAAGAGCA
ACTTCAACGGACGGCGCTACAAGTGCTTGATCTGCTATGACTACGATCTGTGTGCCGATTGCTACGAGGA
TGGCGTCACCTCCACGCGCCATTTGGTCGAGCATCCCATGCAGTGCATCCTCACCCGCTCCGATATCGAG
CTGTACTTTGGCGGCGAGATGCTAGCCTCCGACCAGCCGCAGAGCTTCACCTGTCCCTACTGCAAGAAGA
TGGGCTTCAGCGACGCCACCCTGCTGGAGCATGTCTCCGCCGAGCACACGGAGACCAGTCTAGAGGTGGT
CTGCCCCGTATGTGCCGGTCTGCCGGGCGGCGAGCCGAATCTAGTCACAGATGACTTTGCCGGTCACCTC
ACCCTGGAGCATCGCCAGGGACCGCGCGAGCTGATTTCCTTTCTGGATGAACCCTCGGCCATCCGTCATG
GCGGTGGAGTGCGTCGCATCCCAGGACGCACCCTCGGTGGACCACGGACGCGTCGGTCCAACATGCACTT
CAGTTCGTCTAGCGGTCTATCAGCCTTGTCGCCTTCGGGACGGGAATCGGTGGATCCCATTGCGGAACTG
TTATCGCAGCTTTCCGGCGTGCGGAGGGGCGGACCGCCCACATCTCAGCTGCAGCAGCTACAGATGCAGA
TGCAGTTGGATCGCCAGCAGGTGACGGCATCGCGC
